Addgene plasmid #79928: pCMV-EPN-13
Purpose: Late1-I3-01-myc-22GS-CaaX1
Depositing lab: Neil King. Depositing organization: University of Washington. Publication: Designed proteins induce the formation of nanocage-containing extracellular vesicles. Votteler J, Ogohara C, Yi S, Hsia Y, Nattermann U, Belnap DM, King NP, Sundquist WI. Nature. 2016 Dec 8;540(7632):292-295. doi: 10.1038/nature20607. Epub 2016 Nov 30. PubMed 27919066.
Backbone
  Vector backbone: pCMV
  Backbone size w/o insert (bp): 5443
  Modifications to backbone: Inserts were cloned into the Kpn1 and Xho1 sites
  Vector type: Mammalian Expression, Bacterial Expression
  Selectable markers: Neomycin (select with G418)
Growth in bacteria
  Bacterial resistance: Ampicillin, 100 μg/mL
  Growth temperature: 37°C
  Growth strain: DH5alpha
  Copy number: High Copy
Gene/Insert
  Gene/Insert name: EPN-13
Terms and licenses: Academic/Nonprofit Terms; Industry Terms: Not Available to Industry
How to cite: pCMV-EPN-13 was a gift from Neil King (Addgene plasmid # 79928 ; http://n2t.net/addgene:79928 ; RRID:Addgene_79928)
