[The description below was written by a language model from this plasmid's Addgene catalogue record.]
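Description:
pCMV-EPN-13 is a mammalian expression plasmid built on a pCMV backbone (about 5.4 kb without insert), with the EPN-13 coding sequence cloned between the KpnI and XhoI sites. It is maintained as a high-copy plasmid in E. coli under ampicillin selection, and it carries a neomycin resistance marker that allows G418 selection of transfected mammalian cells. The record lists the vector type as both mammalian and bacterial expression. No feature table is provided, so the promoter is not explicitly annotated, although the backbone name implies CMV-driven expression. Origins of replication and polyadenylation signals are also not stated.

The insert encodes a designed fusion protein whose architecture is recorded as Late1-I3-01-myc-22GS-CaaX1. Reading from the N-terminus, this is a late-domain element (a type of short motif that generally recruits the cellular ESCRT machinery for membrane scission), followed by I3-01, a designed self-assembling protein nanocage subunit, then a myc epitope tag for detection. Next comes what appears to be a 22-residue glycine-serine flexible linker, and finally a C-terminal CaaX motif, a prenylation signal that typically directs lipid modification and membrane association. The exact sequences behind the "Late1" and "CaaX1" variants are not given in the record.

The construct comes from work showing that designed proteins can induce release of nanocage-containing extracellular vesicles, in which membrane binding, self-assembly and ESCRT recruitment together mimic enveloped virus budding. EPN-13 appears to be one of a series of such variants, here placing the late domain at the N-terminus and the membrane anchor at the C-terminus. It would typically be transfected into cultured mammalian cells to test how this arrangement supports vesicle formation and release.
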