>Addgene plasmid #79928 | pCMV-EPN-13 | depositor partial sequence | sequence record 150559 | EPN-13
CTAGAATTATCGATCCGGAGGTACCATGCTGCAGTCTCGTCCGGAACCGACCGCACCGCCGGAAGAATCT
TTCCGTTCTGGTGTTGAAACCACCACGCCACCGCAAAAACAGGAGCCGATCGACAAAGAACTGTACCCGC
TGACCTCTCTGCGTTCTCTGTTCGGTAACGACCCGTCTTCTCAGAAGATCGAAGAGCTGTTCAAGAAACA
CAAGATCGTTGCCGTGCTGCGTGCCAATAGTGTGGAAGAAGCGAAAAAGAAAGCGCTGGCGGTTTTCCTG
GGCGGCGTTCATCTGATTGAAATTACCTTTACCGTGCCGGATGCGGATACCGTGATTAAGGAACTGAGCT
TTCTGAAGGAAATGGGCGCGATTATTGGTGCGGGCACCGTGACCAGCGTGGAGCAGTGCCGTAAAGCGGT
GGAAAGTGGCGCCGAATTCATTGTGAGTCCGCACCTGGACGAGGAAATTAGCCAATTTTGCAAGGAGAAG
GGTGTGTTCTATATGCCAGGCGTTATGACCCCGACCGAACTGGTGAAAGCCATGAAACTGGGCCATACCA
TCTTAAAACTGTTTCCGGGTGAGGTGGTGGGTCCGCAGTTTGTTAAAGCGATGAAAGGTCCGTTTCCGAA
TGTGAAATTTGTGCCAACCGGCGGTGTTAATCTGGACAATGTGTGCGAATGGTTCAAAGCGGGCGTGCTG
GCCGTGGGCGTGGGCAGCGCGTTAGTGAAAGGCACCCCGGTGGAAGTGGCGGAAAAGGCCAAGGCGTTCG
TTGAGAAGATTCGTGGCTGCACCGAACAGAAGCTGATCTCCGAAGAAGACCTGGGCAGCGGCAGTGGCGA
CGGCGGTCGTGGTAGCCGTGGCGGCGATGGTAGCGGCGGTAGCAGCGGTAAGAAGAAAAAGAAGTCAAAG
ACAAAGTGTGTAATTATGTGACTCGAGAAGCTTGCTAGCAGATCTT
