>Addgene plasmid #79928 | pCMV-EPN-13 | addgene partial sequence | sequence record 162307 | CMV-F 5'-CGCAAATGGGCGGTAGGCGTG-3'
TCTCTGGCTAACTAGAGAACCCACTGCTTACTGGCTTATCGAAATTAATACGACTCACTATAGGGAGACC
CAAGCTGGCTAGCGTTTAAACGGGCCCTCTAGAATTATCGATCCGGAGGTACCATGCTGCAGTCTCGTCC
GGAACCGACCGCACCGCCGGAAGAATCTTTCCGTTCTGGTGTTGAAACCACCACGCCACCGCAAAAACAG
GAGCCGATCGACAAAGAACTGTACCCGCTGACCTCTCTGCGTTCTCTGTTCGGTAACGACCCGTCTTCTC
AGAAGATCGAAGAGCTGTTCAAGAAACACAAGATCGTTGCCGTGCTGCGTGCCAATAGTGTGGAAGAAGC
GAAAAAGAAAGCGCTGGCGGTTTTCCTGGGCGGCGTTCATCTGATTGAAATTACCTTTACCGTGCCGGAT
GCGGATACCGTGATTAAGGAACTGAGCTTTCTGAAGGAAATGGGCGCGATTATTGGTGCGGGCACCGTGA
CCAGCGTGGAGCAGTGCCGTAAAGCGGTGGAAAGTGGCGCCGAATTCATTGTGAGTCCGCACCTGGACGA
GGAAATTAGCCAATTTTGCAAGGAGAAGGGTGTGTTCTATATGCCAGGCGTTATGACCCCGACCGAACTG
GTGAAAGCCATGAAACTGGGCCATACCATCTTAAAACTGTTTCCGGGTGAGGTGGTGGGTCCGCAGTTTG
TTAAAGCGATGAAAGGTCCGTTTCCGAATGTGAAATTTGTGCCAACCGGCGGTGTTAATCTGGACAATGT
GTGCGAATGGTTCAAAGCGGGCGTGCTGGCCGTGGGCGTGGGCAGCGCGTTAGTGAAAGGCACCCCGGTG
GAAGTGGCGGAAAAGGCCAAGGCGTTCGTTGAGAAGATTCGTGGCTGCACCGAACAGAAGCTGATCTCCG
AAGAAGACCTGGGCAGCGGCAGTGGCGACGGCGGTCGTGGTAGCCGTGGCGGCGATGGTAGCGGCGGTAG
CAGCGGTAAGAAGAAAAAGAAGTCAAAGACAAAGTGTGTAATTATGTGACTCG
