>Addgene plasmid #79928 | pCMV-EPN-13 | addgene partial sequence | sequence record 162308 | Bglob-pA-R 5'-ttttggcagagggaaaaaga-3'
TTTGTCTTTGACTTCTTTTTCTTCTTACCGCTGCTACCGCCGCTACCATCGCCGCCACGGCTACCACGAC
CGCCGTCGCCACTGCCGCTGCCCAGGTCTTCTTCGGAGATCAGCTTCTGTTCGGTGCAGCCACGAATCTT
CTCAACGAACGCCTTGGCCTTTTCCGCCACTTCCACCGGGGTGCCTTTCACTAACGCGCTGCCCACGCCC
ACGGCCAGCACGCCCGCTTTGAACCATTCGCACACATTGTCCAGATTAACACCGCCGGTTGGCACAAATT
TCACATTCGGAAACGGACCTTTCATCGCTTTAACAAACTGCGGACCCACCACCTCACCCGGAAACAGTTT
TAAGATGGTATGGCCCAGTTTCATGGCTTTCACCAGTTCGGTCGGGGTCATAACGCCTGGCATATAGAAC
ACACCCTTCTCCTTGCAAAATTGGCTAATTTCCTCGTCCAGGTGCGGACTCACAATGAATTCGGCGCCAC
TTTCCACCGCTTTACGGCACTGCTCCACGCTGGTCACGGTGCCCGCACCAATAATCGCGCCCATTTCCTT
CAGAAAGCTCAGTTCCTTAATCACGGTATCCGCATCCGGCACGGTAAAGGTAATTTCAATCAGATGAACG
CCGCCCAGGAAAACCGCCAGCGCTTTCTTTTTCGCTTCTTCCACACTATTGGCACGCAGCACGGCAACGA
TCTTGTGTTTCTTGAACAGCTCTTCGATCTTCTGAGAAGACGGGTCGTTACCGAACAGAGAACGCAGAGA
GGTCAGCGGGTACAGTTCTTTGTCGATCGGCTCCTGTTTTTGCGGTGGCGTGGTGGTTTCAACACCAGAA
CGGAAAGATTCTTCCGGCGGTGCGGTCGGTTCCGGACGAGACTGCAGCATGGTACCTCCGGATCGATAAT
TCTAGAGGGCCCGTTTAAACGCTAGCCAGCTTGGGTCTCCCTATAGTG
